>Addgene plasmid #43772 | IV-GGC | depositor partial sequence | sequence record 59037 | IV-GGC sequence 279 bps
CGTCTCGACTCACCCCAGAGCAGGTCGTGGCAATCGCGAGCAATAACGGCGGAAAACAGGCTTTGGAAAC
GGTGCAGAGGCTCCTTCCAGTGCTGTGCCAAGCGCACGGCCTCACCCCAGAGCAGGTCGTGGCAATCGCG
AGCAATAACGGCGGAAAACAGGCTTTGGAAACGGTGCAGAGGCTCCTTCCAGTGCTGTGCCAAGCGCACG
GATTAACCCCAGAGCAGGTCGTGGCGATCGCAAGCCACGACGGAGGAAGACCCGCACTGGAGAGAGACG
