>Addgene plasmid #43772 | IV-GGC | addgene partial sequence | sequence record 62124 | M13-F20 5'-TGTAAAACGACGGCCAGT-3'
CTATAGGGCGAATTGGGCCCTCTAGATGCATGCTCGAGCGGCCGCCAGTGTGATGGATATCTGCAGAATT
CGCCCTTATATAGATGCCGTCCTAGCGCGTCTCGACTCACCCCAGAGCAGGTCGTGGCAATCGCGAGCAA
TAACGGCGGAAAACAGGCTTTGGAAACGGTGCAGAGGCTCCTTCCAGTGCTGTGCCAAGCGCACGGCCTC
ACCCCAGAGCAGGTCGTGGCAATCGCGAGCAATAACGGCGGAAAACAGGCTTTGGAAACGGTGCAGAGGC
TCCTTCCAGTGCTGTGCCAAGCGCACGGATTAACCCCAGAGCAGGTCGTGGCGATCGCAAGCCACGACGG
AGGAAGACCCGCACTGGAGAGAGACGTGGGCACAGGAAAGATACTTAAGGGCGAATTCCAGCACACTGGC
GGCCGTTACTAGTGGATCCGAGCTCGGTACCAAGCTTGATGCATAGCTTGAGTATTCTATAGTGTCACCT
AAATAGCTTGGCGTAATCATGGTCATAGCTGTTTCCTGTGTGAAATTGTTATCCGCTCACAATTCCACAC
AACATACGAGCCGGAAGCATAAAGTGTAAAGCCTGGGGTGCCTAATGAGTGAGCTAACTCACATTAATTG
CGTTGCGCTCACTGCCCGCTTTCCAGTCGGGAAACCTGTCGTGCCAGCTGCATTAATGAATCGGCCAACG
CGCGGGGAGAGGCGGTTTGCGTATTGGGCGCTCTTCCGCTTCCTCGCTCACTGACTCGCTGCGCTCGGTC
GTTCGGCTGCGGCGAGCGGTATCAGCTCACTCAAAGGCGGTAATACGGTTATCCACAGAATCAGGGGATA
ACGCAGGAAAGAACATGTGAGCAAAAGGCCAGCAAAAGGCCAGGAACCGTAAAAAGGCCGCGTTGCTGGC
GTT
