[The description below was written by a language model from this plasmid's Addgene catalogue record.]
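Description:
IV-GGC is a small bacterial cloning plasmid built on the commercial pCRII-TOPO backbone (about 4 kb without insert), into which a 279 bp synthetic fragment was introduced by TOPO cloning. It is maintained at high copy number in E. coli and can be selected with ampicillin and kanamycin, since the backbone carries both resistance markers. The recorded sequencing primers, T7 on the 5′ side and M13 reverse on the 3′ side, show that these standard priming sites flank the insertion site and can be used to verify the fragment. No feature table accompanies the record, so the origins of replication and other backbone elements are not itemised here.

The record gives the insert only the same name as the plasmid and does not describe its content further. The associated publication describes a TALEN genome-editing system for generating human stem cell-based disease models, so the plasmid most likely belongs to a library of pre-made parts for assembling TALE DNA-binding arrays. On that reading, the name would indicate a position in the assembly scheme (IV) and a three-nucleotide target (GGC), and the insert size is roughly what a short block of TALE repeats would occupy. This is an inference from the name, size and publication title, not something the record states. The construct has no stated promoter, tag, reporter or expression cassette for eukaryotic cells. It appears to serve purely as a storage and propagation vector from which the synthetic module can be recovered for downstream assembly into full-length nuclease expression constructs.
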