Addgene plasmid #43772: IV-GGC
Depositing lab: Chad Cowan & Kiran Musunuru. Depositing organization: Harvard University. Publication: A TALEN Genome-Editing System for Generating Human Stem Cell-Based Disease Models. Ding Q, Lee YK, Schaefer EA, Peters DT, Veres A, Kim K, Kuperwasser N, Motola DL, Meissner TB, Hendriks WT, Trevisan M, Gupta RM, Moisan A, Banks E, Friesen M, Schinzel RT, Xia F, Tang A, Xia Y, Figueroa E, Wann A, Ahfeldt T, Daheron L, Zhang F, Rubin LL, Peng LF, Chung RT, Musunuru K, Cowan CA. Cell Stem Cell. 2012 Dec 12. pii: S1934-5909(12)00645-5. doi: 10.1016/j.stem.2012.11.011. PubMed 23246482.
Backbone
  Vector backbone: pCRII-TOPO
  Backbone manufacturer: Invitrogen
  Backbone size w/o insert (bp): 3973
  Vector type: Bacterial Cloning
Growth in bacteria
  Bacterial resistance: Ampicillin and Kanamycin, 100 & 50 μg/mL
  Growth temperature: 37°C
  Growth strain: Top10
  Copy number: High Copy
Gene/Insert
  Gene/Insert name: IV-GGC
  Species: Synthetic
  Insert size (bp): 279
  Cloning method: TOPO Cloning
  Sequencing primers: 5′ T7; 3′ M13-rev
Terms and licenses: Academic/Nonprofit Terms; Industry Terms: Not Available to Industry
How to cite: IV-GGC was a gift from Chad Cowan & Kiran Musunuru (Addgene plasmid # 43772 ; http://n2t.net/addgene:43772 ; RRID:Addgene_43772)
